>Addgene plasmid #177800 | pBAD-HisD-KRaION2 | addgene full sequence | sequence record 348254 | Addgene NGS Result
AAGAAACCAATTGTCCATATTGCATCAGACATTGCCGTCACTGCGTCTTTTACTGGCTCTTCTCGCTAAC
CAAACCGGTAACCCCGCTTATTAAAAGCATTCTGTAACAAAGCGGGACCAAAGCCATGACAAAAACGCGT
AACAAAAGTGTCTATAATCACGGCAGAAAAGTCCACATTGATTATTTGCACGGCGTCACACTTTGCTATG
CCATAGCATTTTTATCCATAAGATTAGCGGATCCTACCTGACGCTTTTTATCGCAACTCTCTACTGTTTC
TCCATACCCGTTTTTTGGGCTAACAGGAGGAATTAACCATGGGGAGCCACCATCACCATCACCATGGCAG
ATCTATGGTCTCAAAGGGAGAGGAGGAAAACATGGCTAGTCTGCCTGCTACCCACGAACTGCATATTTTT
GGCTCCATAAATGGCATCGATTTCGACATGGTAGGCCAAGGCACCGGTAATCCAAACGACGGCTATGAGG
AGCTGAACCTGAAGTCCACCATGGGCGATCTGCAGTTCAGTCCCTGGATCCTGGTGCCGCACATTGGGTA
CGGGTTTCACCAGTATCTTCCCTATCCAGACGGGATGTCACCATTTCAGGCTGCAATGGTCGACGGGTCC
GGATACCAAGTGCACCGCACTATGCAGTTTGAGGACGGTGCCTCACTGACCGTGAATTACAGATACACCT
ACGAAGGATCACATATCAAAGGGGAAGCTCAGGTGGAGGGCACTGGGTTCCCAGCTGACGGCCCTGTGAT
GACAAATTCCCTGACAGCCGAGGCCCACGGCCTGTTCAACTTCGTGAAGGACGCCGGCGCCAAGCTGTGG
GATGCCGTGACAGGCCAGCACGACAAGGACGACCAGGCCAAGAAGGTGCAGGAACACCTGAACAAGACCG
GCATCCCCGACGCCGACAAAGTGAACATCCAGATCGCCGACGGCAAGGCCACAGTGACAGGCGACGGACT
GAGCCAGGAAGCCAAAGAAAAGATCCTGGTGGCCGTGGGCAACATCAGCGGAATCGCCAGCGTGGACGAT
CAAGTGAAAACCGCCACCCCTGCCACCGCCAGCCAGTTCTACACAGTGAAGTCCGGCGACACCCTGAGCG
CCATCAGCAAACAGGTGTACGGCAACGCCAACCTGTACAACAAGATTTTCGAGGCCAACAAGCCCATGCT
GAAGTCCCCCGACAAAATCTACCCCGGCCAGGTGCTGAGAATCCCCGAGGAAATGTACTTCGCTGACTGG
TGCGTATCCAAGAAGACTTGCCCCAATGATAAGACTATTGTCTCCACATTTAAGTGGGCTTTTATCACCG
ACAACGGCAAACGCTACCGGTCTACCGCTCGCACCACATACACATTCGCCAAGCCAATGGCCGCAAATTA
CCTCAAAAATCAGCCGATGTATGTCTTTCGGAAAACAGAGCTGAAACATTCTAAGACCGAACTGAATTTT
AAAGAGTGGCAAAAGGCCTTTACGGACGTGATGGGCATGGACGAGCTGTATAAGTAATAAGAATTCGAAG
CTTGGCTGTTTTGGTGGATGAGAGAAGATTTTCAGCCTGATACAGATTAAATCAGAACGCAGAAGCGGTC
TGATAAAACAGAATTTGCCTGGCGGCAGTAGCGCGGTGGTCCCACCTGACCCCATGCCGAACTCAGAAGT
GAAACGCCGTAGCGCCGATGGTAGTGTGGGGTCTCCCCATGCGAGAGTAGGGAACTGCCAGGCATCAAAT
AAAACGAAAGGCTCAGTCGAAAGACTGGGCCTTTCGTTTTATCTGTTGTTTGTCGGTGAACGCTCTCCTG
AGTAGGACAAATCCGCCGGGAGCGGATTTGAACGTTGCGAAGCAACGGCCCGGAGGGTGGCGGGCAGGAC
GCCCGCCATAAACTGCCAGGCATCAAATTAAGCAGAAGGCCATCCTGACGGATGGCCTTTTTGCGTTTCT
ACAAACTCTTTTGTTTATTTTTCTAAATACATTCAAATATGTATCCGCTCATGAGACAATAACCCTGATA
AATGCTTCAATAATATTGAAAAAGGAAGAGTATGAGTATTCAACATTTCCGTGTCGCCCTTATTCCCTTT
TTTGCGGCATTTTGCCTTCCTGTTTTTGCTCACCCAGAAACGCTGGTGAAAGTAAAAGATGCTGAAGATC
AGTTGGGTGCACGAGTGGGTTACATCGAACTGGATCTCAACAGCGGTAAGATCCTTGAGAGTTTTCGCCC
CGAAGAACGTTTTCCAATGATGAGCACTTTTAAAGTTCTGCTATGTGGCGCGGTATTATCCCGTGTTGAC
GCCGGGCAAGAGCAACTCGGTCGCCGCATACACTATTCTCAGAATGACTTGGTTGAGTACTCACCAGTCA
CAGAAAAGCATCTTACGGATGGCATGACAGTAAGAGAATTATGCAGTGCTGCCATAACCATGAGTGATAA
CACTGCGGCCAACTTACTTCTGACAACGATCGGAGGACCGAAGGAGCTAACCGCTTTTTTGCACAACATG
GGGGATCATGTAACTCGCCTTGATCGTTGGGAACCGGAGCTGAATGAAGCCATACCAAACGACGAGCGTG
ACACCACGATGCCTGTAGCAATGGCAACAACGTTGCGCAAACTATTAACTGGCGAACTACTTACTCTAGC
TTCCCGGCAACAATTAATAGACTGGATGGAGGCGGATAAAGTTGCAGGACCACTTCTGCGCTCGGCCCTT
CCGGCTGGCTGGTTTATTGCTGATAAATCTGGAGCCGGTGAGCGTGGGTCTCGCGGTATCATTGCAGCAC
TGGGGCCAGATGGTAAGCCCTCCCGTATCGTAGTTATCTACACGACGGGGAGTCAGGCAACTATGGATGA
ACGAAATAGACAGATCGCTGAGATAGGTGCCTCACTGATTAAGCATTGGTAACTGTCAGACCAAGTTTAC
TCATATATACTTTAGATTGATTTAAAACTTCATTTTTAATTTAAAAGGATCTAGGTGAAGATCCTTTTTG
ATAATCTCATGACCAAAATCCCTTAACGTGAGTTTTCGTTCCACTGAGCGTCAGACCCCGTAGAAAAGAT
CAAAGGATCTTCTTGAGATCCTTTTTTTCTGCGCGTAATCTGCTGCTTGCAAACAAAAAAACCACCGCTA
CCAGCGGTGGTTTGTTTGCCGGATCAAGAGCTACCAACTCTTTTTCCGAAGGTAACTGGCTTCAGCAGAG
CGCAGATACCAAATACTGTCCTTCTAGTGTAGCCGTAGTTAGGCCACCACTTCAAGAACTCTGTAGCACC
GCCTACATACCTCGCTCTGCTAATCCTGTTACCAGTGGCTGCTGCCAGTGGCGATAAGTCGTGTCTTACC
GGGTTGGACTCAAGACGATAGTTACCGGATAAGGCGCAGCGGTCGGGCTGAACGGGGGGTTCGTGCACAC
AGCCCAGCTTGGAGCGAACGACCTACACCGAACTGAGATACCTACAGCGTGAGCTATGAGAAAGCGCCAC
GCTTCCCGAAGGGAGAAAGGCGGACAGGTATCCGGTAAGCGGCAGGGTCGGAACAGGAGAGCGCACGAGG
GAGCTTCCAGGGGGAAACGCCTGGTATCTTTATAGTCCTGTCGGGTTTCGCCACCTCTGACTTGAGCGTC
GATTTTTGTGATGCTCGTCAGGGGGGCGGAGCCTATGGAAAAACGCCAGCAACGCGGCCTTTTTACGGTT
CCTGGCCTTTTGCTGGCCTTTTGCTCACATGTTCTTTCCTGCGTTATCCCCTGATTCTGTGGATAACCGT
ATTACCGCCTTTGAGTGAGCTGATACCGCTCGCCGCAGCCGAACGACCGAGCGCAGCGAGTCAGTGAGCG
AGGAAGCGGAAGAGCGCCTGATGCGGTATTTTCTCCTTACGCATCTGTGCGGTATTTCACACCGCATATG
GTGCACTCTCAGTACAATCTGCTCTGATGCCGCATAGTTAAGCCAGTATACACTCCGCTATCGCTACGTG
ACTGGGTCATGGCTGCGCCCCGACACCCGCCAACACCCGCTGACGCGCCCTGACGGGCTTGTCTGCTCCC
GGCATCCGCTTACAGACAAGCTGTGACCGTCTCCGGGAGCTGCATGTGTCAGAGGTTTTCACCGTCATCA
CCGAAACGCGCGAGGCAGCAGATCAATTCGCGCGCGAAGGCGAAGCGGCATGCATAATGTGCCTGTCAAA
TGGACGAAGCAGGGATTCTGCAAACCCTATGCTACTCCGTCAAGCCGTCAATTGTCTGATTCGTTACCAA
TTATGACAACTTGACGGCTACATCATTCACTTTTTCTTCACAACCGGCACGGAACTCGCTCGGGCTGGCC
CCGGTGCATTTTTTAAATACCCGCGAGAAATAGAGTTGATCGTCAAAACCAACATTGCGACCGACGGTGG
CGATAGGCATCCGGGTGGTGCTCAAAAGCAGCTTCGCCTGGCTGATACGTTGGTCCTCGCGCCAGCTTAA
GACGCTAATCCCTAACTGCTGGCGGAAAAGATGTGACAGACGCGACGGCGACAAGCAAACATGCTGTGCG
ACGCTGGCGATATCAAAATTGCTGTCTGCCAGGTGATCGCTGATGTACTGACAAGCCTCGCGTACCCGAT
TATCCATCGGTGGATGGAGCGACTCGTTAATCGCTTCCATGCGCCGCAGTAACAATTGCTCAAGCAGATT
TATCGCCAGCAGCTCCGAATAGCGCCCTTCCCCTTGCCCGGCGTTAATGATTTGCCCAAACAGGTCGCTG
AAATGCGGCTGGTGCGCTTCATCCGGGCGAAAGAACCCCGTATTGGCAAATATTGACGGCCAGTTAAGCC
ATTCATGCCAGTAGGCGCGCGGACGAAAGTAAACCCACTGGTGATACCATTCGCGAGCCTCCGGATGACG
ACCGTAGTGATGAATCTCTCCTGGCGGGAACAGCAAAATATCACCCGGTCGGCAAACAAATTCTCGTCCC
TGATTTTTCACCACCCCCTGACCGCGAATGGTGAGATTGAGAATATAACCTTTCATTCCCAGCGGTCGGT
CGATAAAAAAATCGAGATAACCGTTGGCCTCAATCGGCGTTAAACCCGCCACCAGATGGGCATTAAACGA
GTATCCCGGCAGCAGGGGATCATTTTGCGCTTCAGCCATACTTTTCATACTCCCGCCATTCAGAG
Features (pLannotate 1.2.2; 14 found; start..end, strand, type, name):
      1..285     +  promoter       araBAD promoter: araBAD; promoter of the L-arabinose operon of E. coli; the araC regulatory gene is transcribed in the opposite direction (Guzman et al., 1995)
    328..345     +  CDS            6xHis: 6xHis affinity tag
    355..789     +  CDS            mNeonGreen (fragment): mNeonGreen is a basic (constitutively fluorescent) green/yellow fluorescent protein published in 2013, derived from Branchiostoma lanceolatum. It is reported to be a very rapidly-maturing monomer with moderate acid sensitivity.
    799..1242    +  CDS            kbp: KBP_ECOLI - Also known as ygaU, yzzM. Experimental evidence at protein level: Swiss-Prot protein existence level 1. Highly specific potassium binding protein that is required for normal growth in the presence of high levels of external K(+). May act as a sensor of cytoplasmic K(+) concentration. Binds a single K(+) ion, which induces a large conformational change. Can also bind the larger alkali metal ions Rb(+) and Cs(+), and NH(4)(+) (PubMed:27112601). May be involved in the regulation of peptidoglycan cross-linking (PubMed:25422305). From Escherichia coli (strain K12).
   1252..1524    +  CDS            mNeonGreen (fragment): mNeonGreen is a basic (constitutively fluorescent) green/yellow fluorescent protein published in 2013, derived from Branchiostoma lanceolatum. It is reported to be a very rapidly-maturing monomer with moderate acid sensitivity.
   1627..1742    +  ncRNA          5S rRNA: Accession: RF00001 - 5S ribosomal RNA
   1746..1832    +  terminator     rrnB T1 terminator: Escherichia coli rrnB; transcription terminator T1 from the E. coli rrnB gene
   1924..1951    +  terminator     rrnB T2 terminator: transcription terminator T2 from the E. coli rrnB gene
   1970..2061    +  promoter       AmpR promoter: bla
   2062..2922    +  CDS            AmpR: β-lactamase; bla; confers resistance to ampicillin, carbenicillin, and related antibiotics
   3093..3681    +  rep_origin     ori: high-copy-number ColE1/pMB1/pBR322/pUC origin of replication
   3867..4007    -  misc_feature   bom: basis of mobility region from pBR322
   4109..4149    -  CDS            rop (fragment): Rop protein, which maintains plasmids at low copy number; rop
   4271..5149    -  CDS            araC: L-arabinose regulatory protein; araC
