[The description below was written by a language model from this plasmid's Addgene catalogue record and pLannotate feature annotations shown in this document.]
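Description:
pBAD-HisD-KRaION2 is a 5,175 bp bacterial expression plasmid built on the pBAD-HisD backbone for arabinose-inducible production of KRaION2, a synthetic, genetically encoded green fluorescent potassium indicator. It replicates in E. coli from a ColE1/pBR322-type origin, accompanied by the pBR322 bom region and a small remnant of the rop gene. The automated annotation labels the origin generically as high-copy, but the repository lists the plasmid as low copy. Selection is by ampicillin through the β-lactamase gene driven by its own promoter.

The expression cassette is controlled by the araBAD promoter, with the araC regulator encoded on the opposite strand, so transcription is kept low without L-arabinose and switched on when it is added. Downstream of the promoter sits an N-terminal 6xHis affinity tag followed by the 1,173 bp sensor coding sequence, and the unit is closed by the rrnB T1 and T2 terminators (with the adjacent 5S rRNA segment typical of this backbone). The feature table shows the sensor's architecture: a potassium-binding domain annotated by similarity to E. coli Kbp (YgaU) is inserted between two fragments of mNeonGreen. Kbp binds a single K+ ion and undergoes a large conformational change. In this kind of insertion design, that change is expected to be transmitted to the split fluorescent protein and to alter its green fluorescence.

The plasmid is intended for bacterial expression of the indicator, and the His tag allows affinity purification of the protein. The associated work concerns tuning the sensitivity of fluorescent potassium indicators through structure-guided and genome-mining approaches.
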