Addgene plasmid #177800: pBAD-HisD-KRaION2
Purpose: Bacterial expression of green fluorescent potassium indicator KRaION2
Depositing lab: Edward Boyden. Depositing organization: Massachusetts Institute of Technology. Publication: Tuning the Sensitivity of Genetically Encoded Fluorescent Potassium Indicators through Structure-Guided and Genome Mining Strategies. Torres Cabán CC, Yang M, Lai C, Yang L, Subach FV, Smith BO, Piatkevich KD, Boyden ES. ACS Sens. 2022 May 27;7(5):1336-1346. doi: 10.1021/acssensors.1c02201. Epub 2022 Apr 15. PubMed 35427452.
Backbone
  Vector backbone: pBAD-HisD
  Backbone size w/o insert (bp): 4002
  Total vector size (bp): 5175
  Vector type: Bacterial Expression
Growth in bacteria
  Bacterial resistance: Ampicillin, 100 μg/mL
  Growth temperature: 37°C
  Growth strain: DH5alpha
  Copy number: Low Copy
Gene/Insert
  Gene/Insert name: KRaION2
  Species: Synthetic
  Insert size (bp): 1173
  GenBank ID: OK187807
  Promoter: araB
  Cloning method: Ligation Independent Cloning
  Sequencing primers: 5′ pBAD-Fw; 3′ pBAD-Rv
Terms and licenses: Academic/Nonprofit Terms; Industry Terms: Not Available to Industry
Depositor comments: Please visit https://doi.org/10.1101/2021.10.07.463355 for bioRxiv preprint.
How to cite: pBAD-HisD-KRaION2 was a gift from Edward Boyden (Addgene plasmid # 177800 ; http://n2t.net/addgene:177800 ; RRID:Addgene_177800)
